Addgene plasmid #202164: pL0_EF-fcpA
Purpose: Level 0 plasmid containing a terminator sequence from gene 18049 from Phaeodactylum tricornutum with EF overhangs used to build a level 1 construct.
Depositing lab: Christopher Dupont. Depositing organization: J. Craig Venter Institute (JCVI). Publication: Universal loop assembly: open, efficient and cross-kingdom DNA fabrication. Pollak B, Matute T, Nunez I, Cerda A, Lopez C, Vargas V, Kan A, Bielinski V, von Dassow P, Dupont CL, Federici F. Synth Biol (Oxf). 2020;5(1):ysaa001. doi: 10.1093/synbio/ysaa001. Epub 2020 Feb 5. PubMed 32161816.
Backbone
  Vector backbone: pL0R
  Vector type: Synthetic Biology
Growth in bacteria
  Bacterial resistance: Spectinomycin, 50 μg/mL
  Growth temperature: 37°C
  Growth strain: DH5alpha
  Copy number: High Copy
Gene/Insert
  Gene/Insert name: fcpA terminator
  Species: Phaeodactylum tricornutum
  Insert size (bp): 226
  Mutation: None
  Cloning method: Gibson Cloning
How to cite: pL0_EF-fcpA was a gift from Christopher Dupont (Addgene plasmid # 202164 ; http://n2t.net/addgene:202164 ; RRID:Addgene_202164)
