[The description below was written by a language model from this plasmid's Addgene catalogue record and pLannotate feature annotations shown in this document.]
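Description:
pL0_EF-fcpA is a small (about 2.3 kb) Level 0 part plasmid from the universal Loop assembly system, built on the pL0R backbone and classed as a synthetic biology vector. It is maintained in E. coli as a high-copy plasmid through a ColE1/pUC-type origin of replication. Selection is with spectinomycin, conferred by the aadA aminoglycoside adenylyltransferase gene, which also gives streptomycin resistance. The feature table additionally picks up a short remnant of the pUC18/19 multiple cloning site and a small fragment matching the Tn5 transposase. The latter is most likely leftover backbone sequence next to the resistance cassette, not a functional gene.

The payload is a 226 bp terminator from the fcpA gene (gene 18049) of the diatom Phaeodactylum tricornutum, which encodes a fucoxanthin chlorophyll a/c light-harvesting protein. It was inserted by Gibson cloning and carries no mutations. The annotation software detects a reverse-strand fragment matching the FCPA coding sequence. This suggests that the cloned region includes the 3' end of the fcpA open reading frame along with downstream sequence, although the record does not define the exact boundaries of the part.

The terminator is flanked by the "E" and "F" overhangs of the assembly standard, which define its position as the 3'-terminal regulatory part of a transcription unit. The plasmid has no promoter or coding payload of its own. It serves as a donor, combined with other Level 0 parts such as promoters and coding sequences to build Level 1 constructs. Given the origin of the part, these would plausibly be for expression in diatoms such as P. tricornutum.
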