Features (pLannotate 1.2.2; 5 found; start..end, strand, type, name):
    227..259     +  misc_feature   MCS (fragment): pUC18/19 multiple cloning site
    260..376     +  CDS            tnpA (fragment): TN5P_ECOLX - Also known as tnp. Experimental evidence at protein level: Swiss-Prot protein existence level 1. Mediates transposition of transposon Tn5 by a 'cut and paste' mechanism. First, the monomeric transposase binds the 19 bp inverted DNA repeats flanking the transposon. Then, dimerization of the DNA- bound transposase creates a synaptic DNA complex. After nicking of the first DNA strand, excision of the transposon proceeds through a series of intermediates. The transposase then mediates the insertion of the transposon at a new site by strand transfer. The activity of the wild- type tran
    408..1196    +  CDS            aadA: S3AD_ECOLX - Experimental evidence at protein level: Swiss-Prot protein existence level 1. Mediates bacterial resistance to the antibiotics streptomycin and spectinomycin. From Escherichia coli.
   1290..1878    +  rep_origin     ori: high-copy-number ColE1/pMB1/pBR322/pUC origin of replication
   2097..2237    -  CDS            FCPA (fragment): FCPA_PHATR - Also known as FCP1. Experimental evidence at transcript level: Swiss-Prot protein existence level 2. The light-harvesting complex (LHC) functions as a light receptor, it captures and delivers excitation energy to photosystems with which it is closely associated. Energy is transferred from the carotenoid and chlorophyll C (or B) to chlorophyll A and the photosynthetic reaction centers where it is used to synthesize ATP and reducing power. From Phaeodactylum tricornutum (Diatom).
>Addgene plasmid #202164 | pL0_EF-fcpA | addgene full sequence | sequence record 405675 | Addgene NGS Result
ATGCGAGTAATGAGCTCGGCACAAAATCACCACTCGATACAGGCAGCCCATCAGTCCGGGACGGCGTCAG
CGGGAGAGCCGTTGTAAGGCGGCAGACTTTGCTCATGTTACCGATGCTATTCGGAAGAACGGCAACTAAG
CTGCCGGGTTTGAAACACGGATGATCTCGCGGAGGGTAGCATGTTGATTGTAACGATGACAGAGCGTTGC
TGCCTGTGATCACCGCTCCTCTAGAGTCGACTTGCAGGCATGCAAGCTTAGCAAGCGAACCGGAATTGCC
AGCTGGGGCGCCCTCTGGTAAGGTTGGGAAGCCCTGCAAAGTAAACTGGATGGCTTTCTTGCCGCCAAGG
ATCTGATGGCGCAGGGGATCAATATCTGATCAAGAGACAGGATGAGGATCGTTTCGCATGAGGGAAGCGG
TGATCGCCGAAGTATCGACTCAACTATCAGAGGTAGTTGGCGTCATCGAGCGCCATCTCGAACCGACGTT
GCTGGCCGTACATTTGTACGGCTCCGCAGTGGATGGCGGCCTGAAGCCACACAGTGATATTGATTTGCTG
GTTACGGTGACCGTAAGGCTTGATGAAACAACGCGGCGAGCTTTGATCAACGACCTTTTGGAAACTTCGG
CTTCCCCTGGAGAGAGTGAGATTCTCCGCGCTGTAGAAGTCACCATTGTTGTGCACGACGACATCATTCC
GTGGCGTTATCCAGCTAAGCGCGAACTGCAATTTGGAGAATGGCAGCGCAATGACATTCTTGCTGGTATC
TTCGAGCCAGCCACGATCGACATTGATCTGGCTATCTTGCTGACAAAAGCAAGAGAACATAGCGTTGCCT
TGGTAGGTCCAGCGGCGGAGGAACTCTTTGATCCGGTTCCTGAACAGGATCTATTTGAGGCGCTAAATGA
AACCTTAACGCTATGGAACTCGCCGCCCGACTGGGCTGGCGATGAGCGAAATGTAGTGCTTACGTTGTCC
CGCATTTGGTACAGCGCAGTAACCGGCAAAATCGCGCCGAAGGATGTCGCTGCCGACTGGGCAATGGAGC
GCCTGCCGGCCCAGTATCAGCCCGTCATACTTGAAGCTAGACAGGCTTATCTTGGACAAGAAGAAGATCG
CTTGGCCTCGCGCGCAGATCAGTTGGAAGAATTTGTCCACTACGTGAAAGGCGAGATCACCAAGGTAGTC
GGCAAATAATAATCACCTAGAATGCATGACCAAAATCCCTTAACGTGAGTTTTCGTTCCACTGAGCGTCA
GACCCCGTAGAAAAGATCAAAGGATCTTCTTGAGATCCTTTTTTTCTGCGCGTAATCTGCTGCTTGCAAA
CAAAAAAACCACCGCTACCAGCGGTGGTTTGTTTGCCGGATCAAGAGCTACCAACTCTTTTTCCGAAGGT
AACTGGCTTCAGCAGAGCGCAGATACCAAATACTGTTCTTCTAGTGTAGCCGTAGTTAGGCCACCACTTC
AAGAACTCTGTAGCACCGCCTACATACCTCGCTCTGCTAATCCTGTTACCAGTGGCTGCTGCCAGTGGCG
ATAAGTCGTGTCTTACCGGGTTGGACTCAAGACGATAGTTACCGGATAAGGCGCAGCGGTCGGGCTGAAC
GGGGGGTTCGTGCACACAGCCCAGCTTGGAGCGAACGACCTACACCGAACTGAGATACCTACAGCGTGAG
CTATGAGAAAGCGCCACGCTTCCCGAAGGGAGAAAGGCGGACAGGTATCCGGTAAGCGGCAGGGTCGGAA
CAGGAGAGCGCACGAGGGAGCTTCCAGGGGGAAACGCCTGGTATCTTTATAGTCCTGTCGGGTTTCGCCA
CCTCTGACTTGAGCGTCGATTTTTGTGATGCTCGTCAGGGGGGCGGAGCCTATGGAAAAACGCCAGCAAC
GCGGCCTTTTTACGGTTCCTGGCCTTTTGCTGGCCTTTTGCTCACATGTTCTTTCCTGCGTTATCCCCTG
ATTCTGTGGGTGGAAGGGCTCGGAGTTGTGGTAATCTATGTATCCTGGTGGTCTCGAGCGTTGAAGACGA
GCTAGTGTTATTCCTGACTGTGAAACCAAAGCGGAGTGACTGCAACTAATGAAAATTAAATTTTTAAGGA
AGGATAGAGACTCCCAACTGTTCGTGCACCATGAGAGCAAGGATGCCCATTTGTGCCGCACGTCCCTGGT
TGAGTTCGATAGCACGCTTCTGAAGCTTCTTGTCCTCACTGAAAGTGTCCCAGCCAAAGTCGAGGTAGAA
GCTGAGACCTGAGACGAGACGAGACAGCCTGAGAATGG
